Addgene plasmid #14141: pAG413GAL-ccdB
Purpose: (Empty Backbone)
Depositing lab: Susan Lindquist. Depositing organization: Whitehead Institute for Biomedical Research. Publication: A suite of Gateway cloning vectors for high-throughput genetic analysis in Saccharomyces cerevisiae. Alberti S, Gitler AD, Lindquist S. Yeast. 2007 Oct . 24(10):913-9. 10.1002/yea.1502 PubMed 17583893.
Backbone
  Vector backbone: pRS413
  Vector type: Yeast Expression ; Gateway Destination
  Selectable markers: HIS3
Growth in bacteria
  Bacterial resistance: Chloramphenicol and Ampicillin, 25 & 100 μg/mL
  Growth temperature: 37°C
  Growth strain: ccdB Survival
  Growth instructions: DB3.1, ccdB Survival
  Copy number: Unknown
Gene/Insert
  Gene/Insert name: None
  Cloning method: Gateway Cloning
  Sequencing primers: 5′ GAL1
Terms and licenses: Academic/Nonprofit Terms; Industry Terms: Not Available to Industry
Depositor comments: Type of plasmid: CEN. This plasmid contains the Gateway technology from Invitrogen; Invitrogen requires purchasing of Gateway Clonase for carrying out the Gateway recombinational cloning reaction http://www.invitrogen.com Please note that the full plasmid sequence is provided as a reference only, and may not match the exact sequence of the plasmid.
How to cite: pAG413GAL-ccdB was a gift from Susan Lindquist (Addgene plasmid # 14141 ; http://n2t.net/addgene:14141 ; RRID:Addgene_14141)
