[The description below was written by a language model from this plasmid's Addgene catalogue record and pLannotate feature annotations shown in this document.]
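Description:
pAG413GAL-ccdB is an empty Gateway destination vector for galactose-inducible protein expression in Saccharomyces cerevisiae, built on the pRS413 shuttle backbone. In yeast it is maintained as a low-copy centromeric plasmid through a CEN6/ARS element and selected by complementation of histidine auxotrophy with the HIS3 marker, which is driven by its own promoter. In E. coli it replicates from a ColE1/pUC-type origin and carries the β-lactamase gene for ampicillin resistance. An f1 origin and remnants of the pBluescript-derived lac/lacZα region, with flanking T3 and T7 promoters, are also present from the parental backbone.

The expression unit consists of the Gal4-regulated GAL1 promoter, a Gateway cassette, and the CYC1 transcription terminator. The cassette is bounded by attR1 and attR2 sites and contains a chloramphenicol acetyltransferase gene and the ccdB toxin gene (with a ccdA fragment). Because CcdB poisons DNA gyrase in ordinary E. coli strains, the unrecombined vector must be propagated in a ccdB-tolerant host, and chloramphenicol helps retain the cassette. In an LR recombination reaction with an attL-flanked entry clone, the cassette is replaced by the gene of interest. Transformation into a standard ccdB-sensitive strain then counterselects against unreacted vector.

No insert is present, and the annotation shows no epitope tag or fluorescent protein fusion flanking the att sites, so the cloned open reading frame would be expressed without a vector-encoded tag. The plasmid belongs to a suite of yeast Gateway vectors designed for high-throughput genetic analysis. The depositor notes that the full sequence is provided for reference only and may not match the plasmid exactly.
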