Features (pLannotate 1.2.2; 29 found; start..end, strand, type, name):
     76..579     +  misc_feature   CEN/ARS: S. cerevisiae CEN6 centromere fused to an autonomously replicating sequence
    609..713     +  promoter       AmpR promoter: bla
    714..1574    +  CDS            AmpR: β-lactamase; bla; confers resistance to ampicillin, carbenicillin, and related antibiotics
   1745..2333    +  rep_origin     ori: high-copy-number ColE1/pMB1/pBR322/pUC origin of replication
   2516..2608    +  CDS            lacI (fragment): lac repressor; lacI; The lac repressor binds to the lac operator to inhibit transcription in E. coli. This inhibition can be relieved by adding lactose or isopropyl-β-D-thiogalactopyranoside (IPTG).
   2621..2642    +  protein_bind   CAP binding site: CAP binding activates transcription in the presence of cAMP. E. coli catabolite activator protein
   2657..2687    +  promoter       lac promoter: promoter for the E. coli lac operon
   2695..2711    +  protein_bind   lac operator: The lac repressor binds to the lac operator to inhibit transcription in E. coli. This inhibition can be relieved by adding lactose or isopropyl-β-D-thiogalactopyranoside (IPTG). lac repressor encoded by lacI
   2756..2774    +  promoter       T3 promoter: promoter for bacteriophage T3 RNA polymerase
   2798..3239    +  promoter       GAL1 promoter: S. cerevisiae GAL1; inducible promoter, regulated by Gal4
   3254..3274    +  misc_feature   MCS (fragment): pBluescript multiple cloning site
   3278..3402    +  protein_bind   attR1: mutant version of attR; recombination site for the Gateway® LR reaction LR Clonase™
   3427..3457    +  promoter       lac UV5 promoter: E. coli lac promoter with an "up" mutation
   3481..3510    +  promoter       cat promoter (fragment): promoter of the E. coli cat gene encoding chloramphenicol acetyltransferase
   3511..4170    +  CDS            CmR: chloramphenicol acetyltransferase; cat; confers resistance to chloramphenicol
   4349..4507    +  CDS            ccdA (fragment): CCDA_ECO57 - Also known as H, letA. Experimental evidence at protein level: Swiss-Prot protein existence level 1. Antitoxin component of a type II toxin-antitoxin (TA) system which inhibits the post-segregational killing (PSK) of plasmid-free cells, also referred to as a plasmid addiction system. Binds to and blocks the activity of CcdB; will also remove bound CcdB protein from the CcdB-GyrA complex by forming a CcdA-CcdB complex, a process termed rejuvenation. Functions as a transcriptional corepressor for the ccdAB operon, repression also requires CcdB (By similarity). From Escherichia coli
   4512..4814    +  CDS            ccdB: CCDB_ECOLI - Also known as G, letB, letD. Experimental evidence at protein level: Swiss-Prot protein existence level 1. Toxic component of a type II toxin-antitoxin (TA) system, functioning in plasmid maintainence. Responsible for the post- segregational killing (PSK) of plasmid-free cells, also referred to as a plasmid addiction system. Half-life of over 2 hours. Cell killing by CcdB is accompanied by filamentation, defects in chromosome and plasmid segregation, defects in cell division, formation of anucleate cells, decreased DNA synthesis and plasmid loss. Interferes with the activity of DN
   4858..4982    -  protein_bind   attR2: mutant version of attR; recombination site for the Gateway® LR reaction LR Clonase™
   4986..5033    +  misc_feature   MCS (fragment): pBluescript multiple cloning site
   5034..5281    +  terminator     CYC1 terminator: S. cerevisiae CYC1; transcription terminator for CYC1
   5300..5318    -  promoter       T7 promoter: promoter for bacteriophage T7 RNA polymerase
   5326..5481    +  CDS            lacZα (fragment): LacZα fragment of β-galactosidase; lacZ fragment
   5485..5913    +  rep_origin     f1 ori (sequence partly withheld): f1 bacteriophage origin of replication; arrow indicates direction of (+) strand synthesis
   5941..5992    -  misc_feature   bom (fragment): basis of mobility region from pBR322
   6200..6862    -  CDS            HIS3: imidazoleglycerol-phosphate dehydratase, required for histidine biosynthesis; S. cerevisiae HIS3; yeast auxotrophic marker
   6863..7050    -  promoter       HIS3 promoter: S. cerevisiae HIS3
   7100..7180    +  CDS            MRM1 (fragment): MRM1_YEAST - Also known as PET56 From Saccharomyces cerevisiae (strain ATCC 204508 / S288c) (Baker's yeast).
   7181..7230    -  misc_feature   bom (fragment): basis of mobility region from pBR322
   7332..1       -  CDS            rop (fragment) (across the origin): Rop protein, which maintains plasmids at low copy number; rop
>Addgene plasmid #14141 | pAG413GAL-ccdB | addgene full sequence | sequence record 256239 | Addgene NGS Result
GACGAAAGGGCCTCGTGATACGCCTATTTTTATAGGTTAATGTCATGATAATAATGGTTTCTTAGGGTCC
TTTTCATCACGTGCTATAAAAATAATTATAATTTAAATTTTTTAATATAAATATATAAATTAAAAATAGA
AAGTAAAAAAAGAAATTAAAGAAAAAATAGTTTTTGTTTTCCGAAGATGTAAAAGACTCTAGGGGGATCG
CCAACAAATACTACCTTTTATCTTGCTCTTCCTGCTCTCAGGTATTAATGCCGAATTGTTTCATCTTGTC
TGTGTAGAAGACCACACACGAAAATCCTGTGATTTTACATTTTACTTATCGTTAATCGAATGTATATCTA
TTTAATCTGCTTTTCTTGTCTAATAAATATATATGTAAAGTACGCTTTTTGTTGAAATTTTTTAAACCTT
TGTTTATTTTTTTTTCTTCATTCCGTAACTCTTCTACCTTCTTTATTTACTTTCTAAAATCCAAATACAA
AACATAAAAATAAATAAACACAGAGTAAATTCCCAAATTATTCCATCATTAAAAGATACGAGGCGCGTGT
AAGTTACAGGCAAGCGATCCGTCAGGTGGCACTTTTCGGGGAAATGTGCGCGGAACCCCTATTTGTTTAT
TTTTCTAAATACATTCAAATATGTATCCGCTCATGAGACAATAACCCTGATAAATGCTTCAATAATATTG
AAAAAGGAAGAGTATGAGTATTCAACATTTCCGTGTCGCCCTTATTCCCTTTTTTGCGGCATTTTGCCTT
CCTGTTTTTGCTCACCCAGAAACGCTGGTGAAAGTAAAAGATGCTGAAGATCAGTTGGGTGCACGAGTGG
GTTACATCGAACTGGATCTCAACAGCGGTAAGATCCTTGAGAGTTTTCGCCCCGAAGAACGTTTTCCAAT
GATGAGCACTTTTAAAGTTCTGCTATGTGGCGCGGTATTATCCCGTATTGACGCCGGGCAAGAGCAACTC
GGTCGCCGCATACACTATTCTCAGAATGACTTGGTTGAGTACTCACCAGTCACAGAAAAGCATCTTACGG
ATGGCATGACAGTAAGAGAATTATGCAGTGCTGCCATAACCATGAGTGATAACACTGCGGCCAACTTACT
TCTGACAACGATCGGAGGACCGAAGGAGCTAACCGCTTTTTTGCACAACATGGGGGATCATGTAACTCGC
CTTGATCGTTGGGAACCGGAGCTGAATGAAGCCATACCAAACGACGAGCGTGACACCACGATGCCTGTAG
CAATGGCAACAACGTTGCGCAAACTATTAACTGGCGAACTACTTACTCTAGCTTCCCGGCAACAATTAAT
AGACTGGATGGAGGCGGATAAAGTTGCAGGACCACTTCTGCGCTCGGCCCTTCCGGCTGGCTGGTTTATT
GCTGATAAATCTGGAGCCGGTGAGCGTGGGTCTCGCGGTATCATTGCAGCACTGGGGCCAGATGGTAAGC
CCTCCCGTATCGTAGTTATCTACACGACGGGGAGTCAGGCAACTATGGATGAACGAAATAGACAGATCGC
TGAGATAGGTGCCTCACTGATTAAGCATTGGTAACTGTCAGACCAAGTTTACTCATATATACTTTAGATT
GATTTAAAACTTCATTTTTAATTTAAAAGGATCTAGGTGAAGATCCTTTTTGATAATCTCATGACCAAAA
TCCCTTAACGTGAGTTTTCGTTCCACTGAGCGTCAGACCCCGTAGAAAAGATCAAAGGATCTTCTTGAGA
TCCTTTTTTTCTGCGCGTAATCTGCTGCTTGCAAACAAAAAAACCACCGCTACCAGCGGTGGTTTGTTTG
CCGGATCAAGAGCTACCAACTCTTTTTCCGAAGGTAACTGGCTTCAGCAGAGCGCAGATACCAAATACTG
TTCTTCTAGTGTAGCCGTAGTTAGGCCACCACTTCAAGAACTCTGTAGCACCGCCTACATACCTCGCTCT
GCTAATCCTGTTACCAGTGGCTGCTGCCAGTGGCGATAAGTCGTGTCTTACCGGGTTGGACTCAAGACGA
TAGTTACCGGATAAGGCGCAGCGGTCGGGCTGAACGGGGGGTTCGTGCACACAGCCCAGCTTGGAGCGAA
CGACCTACACCGAACTGAGATACCTACAGCGTGAGCTATGAGAAAGCGCCACGCTTCCCGAAGGGAGAAA
GGCGGACAGGTATCCGGTAAGCGGCAGGGTCGGAACAGGAGAGCGCACGAGGGAGCTTCCAGGGGGAAAC
GCCTGGTATCTTTATAGTCCTGTCGGGTTTCGCCACCTCTGACTTGAGCGTCGATTTTTGTGATGCTCGT
CAGGGGGGCGGAGCCTATGGAAAAACGCCAGCAACGCGGCCTTTTTACGGTTCCTGGCCTTTTGCTGGCC
TTTTGCTCACATGTTCTTTCCTGCGTTATCCCCTGATTCTGTGGATAACCGTATTACCGCCTTTGAGTGA
GCTGATACCGCTCGCCGCAGCCGAACGACCGAGCGCAGCGAGTCAGTGAGCGAGGAAGCGGAAGAGCGCC
CAATACGCAAACCGCCTCTCCCCGCGCGTTGGCCGATTCATTAATGCAGCTGGCACGACAGGTTTCCCGA
CTGGAAAGCGGGCAGTGAGCGCAACGCAATTAATGTGAGTTAGCTCACTCATTAGGCACCCCAGGCTTTA
CACTTTATGCTTCCGGCTCGTATGTTGTGTGGAATTGTGAGCGGATAACAATTTCACACAGGAAACAGCT
ATGACCATGATTACGCCAAGCGCGCAATTAACCCTCACTAAAGGGAACAAAAGCTGGAGCTCTAGTACGG
ATTAGAAGCCGCCGAGCGGGTGACAGCCCTCCGAAGGAAGACTCTCCTCCGTGCGTCCTCGTCTTCACCG
GTCGCGTTCCTGAAACGCAGATGTGCCTCGCGCCGCACTGCTCCGAACAATAAAGATTCTACAATACTAG
CTTTTATGGTTATGAAGAGGAAAAATTGGCAGTAACCTGGCCCCACAAACCTTCAAATGAACGAATCAAA
TTAACAACCATAGGATGATAATGCGATTAGTTTTTTAGCCTTATTTCTGGGGTAATTAATCAGCGAAGCG
ATGATTTTTGATCTATTAACAGATATATAAATGCAAAAACTGCATAACCACTTTAACTAATACTTTCAAC
ATTTTCGGTTTGTATTACTTCTTATTCAAATGTAATAAAAGTATCAACAAAAAATTGTTAATATACCTCT
ATACTTTAACGTCAAGGAGAAAAAACCCCGGATTCTAGAACTAGTGGATCCCCCATCACAAGTTTGTACA
AAAAAGCTGAACGAGAAACGTAAAATGATATAAATATCAATATATTAAATTAGATTTTGCATAAAAAACA
GACTACATAATACTGTAAAACACAACATATCCAGTCACTATGGCGGCCGCATTAGGCACCCCAGGCTTTA
CACTTTATGCTTCCGGCTCGTATAATGTGTGGATTTTGAGTTAGGATCCGTCGAGATTTTCAGGAGCTAA
GGAAGCTAAAATGGAGAAAAAAATCACTGGATATACCACCGTTGATATATCCCAATGGCATCGTAAAGAA
CATTTTGAGGCATTTCAGTCAGTTGCTCAATGTACCTATAACCAGACCGTTCAGCTGGATATTACGGCCT
TTTTAAAGACCGTAAAGAAAAATAAGCACAAGTTTTATCCGGCCTTTATTCACATTCTTGCCCGCCTGAT
GAATGCTCATCCGGAATTCCGTATGGCAATGAAAGACGGTGAGCTGGTGATATGGGATAGTGTTCACCCT
TGTTACACCGTTTTCCATGAGCAAACTGAAACGTTTTCATCGCTCTGGAGTGAATACCACGACGATTTCC
GGCAGTTTCTACACATATATTCGCAAGATGTGGCGTGTTACGGTGAAAACCTGGCCTATTTCCCTAAAGG
GTTTATTGAGAATATGTTTTTCGTCTCAGCCAATCCCTGGGTGAGTTTCACCAGTTTTGATTTAAACGTG
GCCAATATGGACAACTTCTTCGCCCCCGTTTTCACCATGGGCAAATATTATACGCAAGGCGACAAGGTGC
TGATGCCGCTGGCGATTCAGGTTCATCATGCCGTTTGTGATGGCTTCCATGTCGGCAGAATGCTTAATGA
ATTACAACAGTACTGCGATGAGTGGCAGGGCGGGGCGTAAACGCGTGGATCCGGCTTACTAAAAGCCAGA
TAACAGTATGCGTATTTGCGCGCTGATTTTTGCGGTATAAGAATATATACTGATATGTATACCCGAAGTA
TGTCAAAAAGAGGTATGCTATGAAGCAGCGTATTACAGTGACAGTTGACAGCGACAGCTATCAGTTGCTC
AAGGCATATATGATGTCAATATCTCCGGTCTGGTAAGCACAACCATGCAGAATGAAGCCCGTCGTCTGCG
TGCCGAACGCTGGAAAGCGGAAAATCAGGAAGGGATGGCTGAGGTCGCCCGGTTTATTGAAATGAACGGC
TCTTTTGCTGACGAGAACAGGGGCTGGTGAAATGCAGTTTAAGGTTTACACCTATAAAAGAGAGAGCCGT
TATCGTCTGTTTGTGGATGTACAGAGTGATATTATTGACACGCCCGGGCGACGGATGGTGATCCCCCTGG
CCAGTGCACGTCTGCTGTCAGATAAAGTCTCCCGTGAACTTTACCCGGTGGTGCATATCGGGGATGAAAG
CTGGCGCATGATGACCACCGATATGGCCAGTGTGCCGGTCTCCGTTATCGGGGAAGAAGTGGCTGATCTC
AGCCACCGCGAAAATGACATCAAAAACGCCATTAACCTGATGTTCTGGGGAATATAAATGTCAGGCTCCC
TTATACACAGCCAGTCTGCAGGTCGACCATAGTGACTGGATATGTTGTGTTTTACAGTATTATGTAGTCT
GTTTTTTATGCAAAATCTAATTTAATATATTGATATTTATATCATTTTACGTTTCTCGTTCAGCTTTCTT
GTACAAAGTGGTGATGGGCTGCAGGAATTCGATATCAAGCTTATCGATACCGTCGACCTCGAGTCATGTA
ATTAGTTATGTCACGCTTACATTCACGCCCTCCCCCCACATCCGCTCTAACCGAAAAGGAAGGAGTTAGA
CAACCTGAAGTCTAGGTCCCTATTTATTTTTTTATAGTTATGTTAGTATTAAGAACGTTATTTATATTTC
AAATTTTTCTTTTTTTTCTGTACAGACGCGTGTACGCATGTAACATTATACTGAAAACCTTGCTTGAGAA
GGTTTTGGGACGCTCGAAGGCTTTAATTTGCGGCCGGTACCCAATTCGCCCTATAGTGAGTCGTATTACG
CGCGCTCACTGGCCGTCGTTTTACAACGTCGTGACTGGGAAAACCCTGGCGTTACCCAACTTAATCGCCT
TGCAGCACATCCCCCTTTCGCCAGCTGGCGTAATAGCGAAGAGGCCCGCACCGATCGCCCTTCCCAACAG
TTGCGCAGCCTGAATGGCGAATGG
[124 nt withheld, positions 5485-5608]
C
[91 nt withheld, positions 5610-5700]
A
[49 nt withheld, positions 5702-5750]
CCTTTGACGTTGGAGTCCACGTTCTTT
[37 nt withheld, positions 5778-5814]
ACCCTATCTCGGTCTATTCTTTTGATTTATAAGGGATTTTGCCGATTTCGGCCTATTGGTTAAAAAATGA
GCTGATTTAACAAAAATTTAACGCGAATTTTAACAAAATATTAACGCTTACAATTTCCTGATGCGGTATT
TTCTCCTTACGCATCTGTGCGGTATTTCACACCGCATAGATCCGTCGAGTTCAAGAGAAAAAAAAAGAAA
AAGCAAAAAGAAAAAAGGAAAGCGCGCCTCGTTCAGAATGACACGTATAGAATGATGCATTACCTTGTCA
TCTTCAGTATCATACTGTTCGTATACATACTTACTGACATTCATAGGTATACATATATACACATGTATAT
ATATCGTATGCTGCAGCTTTAAATAATCGGTGTCACTACATAAGAACACCTTTGGTGGAGGGAACATCGT
TGGTACCATTGGGCGAGGTGGCTTCTCTTATGGCAACCGCAAGAGCCTTGAACGCACTCTCACTACGGTG
ATGATCATTCTTGCCTCGCAGACAATCAACGTGGAGGGTAATTCTGCTAGCCTCTGCAAAGCTTTCAAGA
AAATGCGGGATCATCTCGCAAGAGAGATCTCCTACTTTCTCCCTTTGCAAACCAAGTTCGACAACTGCGT
ACGGCCTGTTCGAAAGATCTACCACCGCTCTGGAAAGTGCCTCATCCAAAGGCGCAAATCCTGATCCAAA
CCTTTTTACTCCACGCACGGCCCCTAGGGCCTCTTTAAAAGCTTGACCGAGAGCAATCCCGCAGTCTTCA
GTGGTGTGATGGTCGTCTATGTGTAAGTCACCAATGCACTCAACGATTAGCGACCAGCCGGAATGCTTGG
CCAGAGCATGTATCATATGGTCCAGAAACCCTATACCTGTGTGGACGTTAATCACTTGCGATTGTGTGGC
CTGTTCTGCTACTGCTTCTGCCTCTTTTTCTGGGAAGATCGAGTGCTCTATCGCTAGGGGACCACCCTTT
AAAGAGATCGCAATCTGAATCTTGGTTTCATTTGTAATACGCTTTACTAGGGCTTTCTGCTCTGTCATCT
TTGCCTTCGTTTATCTTGCCTGCTCATTTTTTAGTATATTCTTCGAAGAAATCACATTACTTTATATAAT
GTATAATTCATTATGTGATAATGCCAATCGCTAAGAAAAAAAAAGAGTCATCCGCTAGGTGGAAAAAAAA
AAATGAAAATCATTACCGAGGCATAAAAAAATATAGAGTGTACTAGAGGAGGCCAAGAGTAATAGAAAAA
GAAAATTGCGGGAAAGGACTGTGTTATGACTTCCCTGACTAATGCCGTGTTCAAACGATACCTGGCAGTG
ACTCCTAGCGCTCACCAAGCTCTTAAAACGGGAATTTATGGTGCACTCTCAGTACAATCTGCTCTGATGC
CGCATAGTTAAGCCAGCCCCGACACCCGCCAACACCCGCTGACGCGCCCTGACGGGCTTGTCTGCTCCCG
GCATCCGCTTACAGACAAGCTGTGACCGTCTCCGGGAGCTGCATGTGTCAGAGGTTTTCACCGTCATCAC
CGAAACGCGCGA
