>Addgene plasmid #14141 | pAG413GAL-ccdB | addgene partial sequence | sequence record 20388 | 14141 with GW5
CGGAAGCATAAAGTGTAAAGCCTGGGGGTGCCTAATGCGGCCGCCATAGTGACTGGATATGTTGTGTTTT
ACAGTATTATGTAGTCTGTTTTTTATGCAAAATCTAATTTAATATATTGATATTTATATCATTTTACGTT
TCTCGTTCAGCTTTTTTGTACAAACTTGTGATGGGGGATCCACTAGTTCTAGAATCCGGGGTTTTTTCTC
CTTGACGTTAAAGTATAGAGGTATATTAACAATTTTTTGTTGATACTTTTATTACATTTGAATAAGAAGT
AATACAAACCGAAAATGTTGAAAGTATTAGTTAAAGTGGTTATGCAGTTTTTGCATTTATATATCTGTTA
ATAGATCAAAAATCATCGCTTCGCTGATTAATTACCCCAGAAATAAGGCTAAAAAACTAATCGCATTATC
ATCCTATGGTTGTTAATTTGATTCGTTCATTTGAAGGTTTGTGGGGCCAGGTTACTGCCAATTTTTCCTC
TTCATAACCATAAAAGCTAGTATTGTAGAATCTTTATTGTTCGGAGCAGTGCGGCGCGAGGCACATCTGC
GTTTCAGGAACGCGACCGGTGAAGACGAGGACGCACGGAGGAGAGTCTTCCTTCGGAGGGCTGTCACCCG
CTCGGCGGCTTCTAATCCGTACTAGAGCTCCAGCTTTTGTTCCCTTTAGTGAGGGTTAATTGCGCGCTTG
GCGTAATCATGGTCATAGCTGTTTCCTGTGTGAAATTGTTATCCGCTCACAATTCCACACAACATACGAG
CC
