>Addgene plasmid #14141 | pAG413GAL-ccdB | addgene partial sequence | sequence record 20389 | 14141 with GW3
TCTCCGTTATCGGGGAAGAGTGGCTGATCTCAGCCACCGCGAAAATGACATCAAAAACGCCATTAACCTG
ATGTTCTGGGGAATATAAATGTCAGGCTCCCTTATACACAGCCAGTCTGCAGGTCGACCATAGTGACTGG
ATATGTTGTGTTTTACAGTATTATGTAGTCTGTTTTTTATGCAAAATCTAATTTAATATATTGATATTTA
TATCATTTTACGTTTCTCGTTCAGCTTTCTTGTACAAAGTGGTGATGGGCTGCAGGAATTCGATATCAAG
CTTATCGATACCGTCGACCTCGAGTCATGTAATTAGTTATGTCACGCTTACATTCACGCCCTCCCCCCAC
ATCCGCTCTAACCGAAAAGGAAGGAGTTAGACAACCTGAAGTCTAGGTCCCTATTTATTTTTTTATAGTT
ATGTTAGTATTAAGAACGTTATTTATATTTCAAATTTTTCTTTTTTTTCTGTACAGACGCGTGTACGCAT
GTAACATTATACTGAAAACCTTGCTTGAGAAGGTTTTGGGACGCTCGAAGGCTTTAATTTGCGGCCGGTA
CCCAATTCGCCCTATAGTGAGTCGTATTACGCGCGCTCACTGGCCGTCGTTTTACAACGTCGTGACTGGG
AAAACCCTGGCGTTACCCAACTTAATCGCCTTGCAGCACATCCCCCTTTCGCCAGCTGGCGTAATAGCGA
AGAGGCCCGCACCGATCGCCCTTCCCAACAGTTGCGCAGCCTGAATGGCGAATGG
[66 nt withheld, positions 756-821]
