>Addgene plasmid #14141 | pAG413GAL-ccdB | addgene partial sequence | sequence record 20390 | 14141 with pRS_marker
AGCGCTAGGAGTCACTGCCAGGTATCGTTTGAACACGGCATTAGTCAGGGAAGTCATAACACAGTCCTTT
CCCGCAATTTTCTTTTTCTATTACTCTTGGCCTCCTCTAATACACTCTATATTTTTTTATGCCTCGGTAA
TGATTTTCATTTTTTTTTTTCCACCCAAAGGAATAATCTTTTTTATT
